Addgene plasmid #58880: pAAV-Syn-ChR2(H134R)-GFP
Purpose: AAV expression of ChR2(H134R)-GFP under the Syn promoter
Depositing lab: Edward Boyden. Depositing organization: Massachusetts Institute of Technology. Publication: Millisecond-timescale, genetically targeted optical control of neural activity. Boyden ES, Zhang F, Bamberg E, Nagel G, Deisseroth K. Nat Neurosci. 2005 Sep . 8(9):1263-8. 10.1038/nn1525 PubMed 16116447.
Backbone
  Vector backbone: AAV
  Backbone size w/o insert (bp): 4698
  Total vector size (bp): 6360
  Vector type: Mammalian Expression, AAV
Growth in bacteria
  Bacterial resistance: Ampicillin, 100 μg/mL
  Growth temperature: 37°C
  Growth strain: NEB Stable
  Growth instructions: Stbl3 at 30C (use carbenicillin if using Stbl3) OR DH5a at 37C
  Copy number: Low Copy
Gene/Insert
  Gene/Insert name: ChR2(H134R)-GFP (alt name: channelrhodopsin-2 H134R mutant)
  Species: Chlamydomonas reinhardtii
  Insert size (bp): 1662
  Mutation: H134R
  GenBank ID: EU714030.1
  Promoter: Syn
  Tag / fusion protein: GFP (C terminal on insert)
  Cloning method: Restriction Enzyme; 5′ cloning site BamHI (not destroyed); 3′ cloning site EcoRI (not destroyed)
  Sequencing primers: 5′ CTGCGTATGAGTGCAAG; 3′ cagcgtatccacatagcg
Terms and licenses: Academic/Nonprofit Terms; Industry Terms: Not Available to Industry
Depositor comments: Plasmid is completely sequenced by the depositing lab. Multiple digestions were done to verify the vector structure. The construct and the virus were both tested in vitro.
How to cite: pAAV-Syn-ChR2(H134R)-GFP was a gift from Edward Boyden (Addgene plasmid # 58880 ; http://n2t.net/addgene:58880 ; RRID:Addgene_58880) For viral preps, please replace (Addgene plasmid # 58880) in the above sentence with: (Addgene viral prep # 58880-AAV8) or (Addgene viral prep # 58880-AAVrg)
