[The description below was written by a language model from this plasmid's Addgene catalogue record, the feature table of its GenBank file and pLannotate feature annotations shown in this document.]
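Description:
pAAV-Syn-ChR2(H134R)-GFP is a 6,360 bp adeno-associated virus transfer plasmid for neuron-restricted expression of a fluorescently tagged optogenetic actuator in mammalian cells. It is propagated in E. coli under ampicillin (β-lactamase) selection and carries a ColE1/pUC-type origin together with an f1 phage origin. The catalogue nonetheless lists it as low copy and names recombination-deficient strains as hosts, which is typical for plasmids containing unstable ITR repeats. The annotation finds one full AAV2 inverted terminal repeat downstream of the expression cassette. On the promoter side, only short ITR fragments are detected, so the second repeat appears incompletely annotated or resolved in the sequencing result. Short matches to the EF-1α core promoter, SV40 small t antigen, rop and bom are small fragments and probably not functional parts.

The cassette between the ITRs is driven by the human synapsin I promoter, which confers neuron-specific expression. It encodes the N-terminal channel-forming fragment of Chlamydomonas reinhardtii channelrhodopsin-2 carrying the H134R substitution, a blue light-activated cation channel, fused at its C terminus to EGFP. The insert sits between retained BamHI and EcoRI sites. A WPRE follows the coding sequence to enhance transcript stability and expression, and the human growth hormone polyadenylation signal terminates the message. A separate 1,000 bp GenBank record covers only the ChR2(H134R) coding region and adds a Kozak consensus at its start codon.

When the plasmid is packaged into AAV particles with helper functions supplied in trans, the ITR-flanked genome delivers the opsin to neurons. Blue light can then depolarise these cells, and GFP fluorescence marks the expressing cells. The depositor reports testing both plasmid and virus in vitro.
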