Features (pLannotate 1.2.2; 17 found; start..end, strand, type, name):
    395..448     -  promoter       EF-1α core promoter (fragment): core promoter for human elongation factor EF-1α
    474..540     -  CDS            small t antigen (fragment): SV40 (simian virus 40) small t antigen
    597..624     -  repeat_region  AAV2 ITR (fragment): inverted terminal repeat of adeno-associated virus serotype 2 inverted
    653..680     -  repeat_region  AAV2 ITR (fragment): inverted terminal repeat of adeno-associated virus serotype 2 inverted
    753..1341    -  rep_origin     ori: high-copy-number ColE1/pMB1/pBR322/pUC origin of replication
   1512..2372    -  CDS            AmpR: β-lactamase; bla; confers resistance to ampicillin, carbenicillin, and related antibiotics
   2373..2477    -  promoter       AmpR promoter: bla
   2572..2607    +  CDS            rop (fragment): Rop protein, which maintains plasmids at low copy number; rop
   2709..2758    +  misc_feature   bom (fragment): basis of mobility region from pBR322
   2759..3214    -  rep_origin     f1 ori (sequence partly withheld): f1 bacteriophage origin of replication; arrow indicates direction of (+) strand synthesis
   3233..3284    +  misc_feature   bom (fragment): basis of mobility region from pBR322
   3289..3429    -  repeat_region  AAV2 ITR: inverted terminal repeat of adeno-associated virus serotype 2 inverted
   3475..3951    -  polyA_signal   hGH poly(A) signal: human growth hormone polyadenylation signal
   3971..4559    -  misc_feature   WPRE: woodchuck hepatitis virus posttranscriptional regulatory element
   4584..5300    -  CDS            EGFP: the original enhanced GFP (Yang et al., 1996) mammalian codon-optimized
   5319..6245    -  CDS            ChR2(H134R): H134R mutant of an N-terminal fragment of channelrhodopsin-2 from the alga Chlamydomonas reinhardtii (Nagel et al., 2005) blue light-activated cation channel
   6264..351     -  promoter       hSyn promoter (across the origin): human synapsin I promoter; confers neuron-specific expression (Kügler et al., 2003)
>Addgene plasmid #58880 | pAAV-Syn-ChR2(H134R)-GFP | addgene full sequence | sequence record 174895 | Addgene NGS Result
CCCCCTATCTCGCGCCTCGCGTGGTGCGGTCCGGCTGGGCCGGCGGCGGCGCGGACGCGACCAAGGTGGC
CGGGAAGGGGAGTTTGCGGGGGACCGGCGAGTGACGTCAGCGCGCCTTCAGTGCTGAGGCGGCGGTGGCG
CGCGCCGCCAGGCGGGGGCGAAGGCACTGTCCGCGGTGCTGAAGCTGGCAGTGCGCACGCGCCTCGCCGC
ATCCTGTTTCCCCTCCCCCTCTCTGATAGGGGATGCGCAATTTGGGGAATGGGGGTTGGGTGCTTGTCCA
GTGGGTCGGGGTCGGTCGTCAGGTAGGCACCCCCACCCCGCCTCATCCTGGTCCTAAAACCCACTTGCAC
TCATACGCAGGGCCCTCTGCAGTCTAGATTAATTAACCATTTGCTGCCGACCCCTCCCCCCAACTTCTCG
GGGACTGTGGGCGATGTGCGCTCTGCCCACTGACGGGCACCGGAGCCAATTCCCACTCCTTTCAAGACCT
AGAAGGTCCATTAGCTGCAAAGATTCCTCTCTGTTTAAAACTTTATCCATCTTTGCAACGCGTGCGGCCG
CAGGAACCCCTAGTGATGGAGTTGGCCACTCCCTCTCTGCGCGCTCGCTCGCTCACTGAGGCCGGGCGAC
CAAAGGTCGCCCGACGCCCGGGCGGCCTCAGTGAGCGAGCGAGCGCGCAGCTGCCTGCAGGACATGTGAG
CAAAAGGCCAGCAAAAGGCCAGGAACCGTAAAAAGGCCGCGTTGCTGGCGTTTTTCCATAGGCTCCGCCC
CCCTGACGAGCATCACAAAAATCGACGCTCAAGTCAGAGGTGGCGAAACCCGACAGGACTATAAAGATAC
CAGGCGTTTCCCCCTGGAAGCTCCCTCGTGCGCTCTCCTGTTCCGACCCTGCCGCTTACCGGATACCTGT
CCGCCTTTCTCCCTTCGGGAAGCGTGGCGCTTTCTCATAGCTCACGCTGTAGGTATCTCAGTTCGGTGTA
GGTCGTTCGCTCCAAGCTGGGCTGTGTGCACGAACCCCCCGTTCAGCCCGACCGCTGCGCCTTATCCGGT
AACTATCGTCTTGAGTCCAACCCGGTAAGACACGACTTATCGCCACTGGCAGCAGCCACTGGTAACAGGA
TTAGCAGAGCGAGGTATGTAGGCGGTGCTACAGAGTTCTTGAAGTGGTGGCCTAACTACGGCTACACTAG
AAGAACAGTATTTGGTATCTGCGCTCTGCTGAAGCCAGTTACCTTCGGAAAAAGAGTTGGTAGCTCTTGA
TCCGGCAAACAAACCACCGCTGGTAGCGGTGGTTTTTTTGTTTGCAAGCAGCAGATTACGCGCAGAAAAA
AAGGATCTCAAGAAGATCCTTTGATCTTTTCTACGGGGTCTGACGCTCAGTGGAACGAAAACTCACGTTA
AGGGATTTTGGTCATGAGATTATCAAAAAGGATCTTCACCTAGATCCTTTTAAATTAAAAATGAAGTTTT
AAATCAATCTAAAGTATATATGAGTAAACTTGGTCTGACAGTTACCAATGCTTAATCAGTGAGGCACCTA
TCTCAGCGATCTGTCTATTTCGTTCATCCATAGTTGCCTGACTCCCCGTCGTGTAGATAACTACGATACG
GGAGGGCTTACCATCTGGCCCCAGTGCTGCAATGATACCGCGAGACCCACGCTCACCGGCTCCAGATTTA
TCAGCAATAAACCAGCCAGCCGGAAGGGCCGAGCGCAGAAGTGGTCCTGCAACTTTATCCGCCTCCATCC
AGTCTATTAATTGTTGCCGGGAAGCTAGAGTAAGTAGTTCGCCAGTTAATAGTTTGCGCAACGTTGTTGC
CATTGCTACAGGCATCGTGGTGTCACGCTCGTCGTTTGGTATGGCTTCATTCAGCTCCGGTTCCCAACGA
TCAAGGCGAGTTACATGATCCCCCATGTTGTGCAAAAAAGCGGTTAGCTCCTTCGGTCCTCCGATCGTTG
TCAGAAGTAAGTTGGCCGCAGTGTTATCACTCATGGTTATGGCAGCACTGCATAATTCTCTTACTGTCAT
GCCATCCGTAAGATGCTTTTCTGTGACTGGTGAGTACTCAACCAAGTCATTCTGAGAATAGTGTATGCGG
CGACCGAGTTGCTCTTGCCCGGCGTCAATACGGGATAATACCGCGCCACATAGCAGAACTTTAAAAGTGC
TCATCATTGGAAAACGTTCTTCGGGGCGAAAACTCTCAAGGATCTTACCGCTGTTGAGATCCAGTTCGAT
GTAACCCACTCGTGCACCCAACTGATCTTCAGCATCTTTTACTTTCACCAGCGTTTCTGGGTGAGCAAAA
ACAGGAAGGCAAAATGCCGCAAAAAAGGGAATAAGGGCGACACGGAAATGTTGAATACTCATACTCTTCC
TTTTTCAATATTATTGAAGCATTTATCAGGGTTATTGTCTCATGAGCGGATACATATTTGAATGTATTTA
GAAAAATAAACAAATAGGGGTTCCGCGCACATTTCCCCGAAAAGTGCCACCTGACGTCTAAGAAACCATT
ATTATCATGACATTAACCTATAAAAATAGGCGTATCACGAGGCCCTTTCGTCTCGCGCGTTTCGGTGATG
ACGGTGAAAACCTCTGACACATGCAGCTCCCGGAGACGGTCACAGCTTGTCTGTAAGCGGATGCCGGGAG
CAGACAAGCCCGTCAGGGCGCGTCAGCGGGTGTTGGCGGGTGTCGGGGCTGGCTTAACTATGCGGCATCA
GAGCAGATTGTACTGAGAGTGCACCATAAAATTGTAAACGTTAATATTTTGTTAAAATTCGCGTTAAATT
TTTGTTAAATCAGCTCATTTTTTAACCAATAGACCGAAATCGGCAAAATCCCTTATAAATCAAAAGAATA
GCCCGAGATAGAGT
[37 nt withheld, positions 2885-2921]
AAAGAACGTGGACTCCAACGTCAAAGG
[141 nt withheld, positions 2949-3089]
G
[46 nt withheld, positions 3091-3136]
A
[95 nt withheld, positions 3138-3232]
TATGCGGTGTGAAATACCGCACAGATGCGTAAGGAGAAAATACCGCATCAGGCGCCCCTGCAGGCAGCTG
CGCGCTCGCTCGCTCACTGAGGCCGCCCGGGCAAAGCCCGGGCGTCGGGCGACCTTTGGTCGCCCGGCCT
CAGTGAGCGAGCGAGCGCGCAGAGAGGGAGTGGCCAACTCCATCACTAGGGGTTCCTGCGGCCGCTCGGT
CCGCACGTGGTTACCTACAAAATCAGCTCGAGAAGGACAGGGAAGGGAGCAGTGGTTCACGCCTGTAATC
CCAGCAATTTGGGAGGCCAAGGTGGGTAGATCACCTGAGATTAGGAGTTGGAGACCAGCCTGGCCAATAT
GGTGAAACCCCGTCTCTACCAAAAAAACAAAAATTAGCTGAGCCTGGTCATGCATGCCTGGAATCCCAAC
AACTCGGGAGGCTGAGGCAGGAGAATCGCTTGAACCCAGGAGGCGGAGATTGCAGTGAGCCAAGATTGTG
CCACTGCACTCCAGCTTGGTTCCCAATAGACCCCGCAGGCCCTACAGGTTGTCTTCCCAACTTGCCCCTT
GCTCCATACCACCCCCCTCCACCCCATAATATTATAGAAGGACACCTAGTCAGACAAAATGATGCAACTT
AATTTTATTAGGACAAGGCTGGTGGGCACTGGAGTGGCAACTTCCAGGGCCAGGAGAGGCACTGGGGAGG
GGTCACAGGGATGCCACCCGTCTCGAGCCGGTATCGATGCGGGGAGGCGGCCCAAAGGGAGATCCGACTC
GTCTGAGGGCGAAGGCGAAGACGCGGAAGAGGCCGCAGAGCCGGCAGCAGGCCGCGGGAAGGAAGGTCCG
CTGGATTGAGGGCCGAAGGGACGTAGCAGAAGGACGTCCCGCGCAGAATCCAGGTGGCAACATAGGCGAG
CAGCCAAGGAAAGGACGATGATTTCCCCGACAACACCACGGAATTGTCAGTGCCCAACAGCCGAGCCCCT
GTCCAGCAGCGGGCAAGGCAGGCGGCGATGAGTTCCGCCGTGGCAATAGGGAGGGGGAAAGCGAAAGTCC
CGGAAAGGAGCTGACAGGTGGTGGCAATGCCCCAACCAGTGGGGGTTGCGTCAGCAAACACAGTGCACAC
CACGCCACGTTGCCTGACAACGGGCCACAACTCCTCATAAAGAGACAGCAACCAGGATTTATACAAGGAG
GAGAAAATGAAAGCCATACGGGAAGCAATAGCATGATACAAAGGCATTAAAGCAGCGTATCCACATAGCG
TAAAAGGAGCAACATAGTTAAGAATACCAGTCAATCTTTCACAAATTTTGTAATCCAGAGGTTGATTATC
GATAAGCTTTGTACGGAATTCTTACTTGTACAGCTCGTCCATGCCGAGAGTGATCCCGGCGGCGGTCACG
AACTCCAGCAGGACCATGTGATCGCGCTTCTCGTTGGGGTCTTTGCTCAGGGCGGACTGGGTGCTCAGGT
AGTGGTTGTCGGGCAGCAGCACGGGGCCGTCGCCGATGGGGGTGTTCTGCTGGTAGTGGTCGGCGAGCTG
CACGCTGCCGTCCTCGATGTTGTGGCGGATCTTGAAGTTCACCTTGATGCCGTTCTTCTGCTTGTCGGCC
ATGATATAGACGTTGTGGCTGTTGTAGTTGTACTCCAGCTTGTGCCCCAGGATGTTGCCGTCCTCCTTGA
AGTCGATGCCCTTCAGCTCGATGCGGTTCACCAGGGTGTCGCCCTCGAACTTCACCTCGGCGCGGGTCTT
GTAGTTGCCGTCGTCCTTGAAGAAGATGGTGCGCTCCTGGACGTAGCCTTCGGGCATGGCGGACTTGAAG
AAGTCGTGCTGCTTCATGTGGTCGGGGTAGCGGCTGAAGCACTGCACGCCGTAGGTCAGGGTGGTCACGA
GGGTGGGCCAGGGCACGGGCAGCTTGCCGGTGGTGCAAATGAACTTCAGGGTCAGCTTGCCGTAGGTGGC
ATCGCCCTCGCCCTCGCCGGACACGCTGAACTTGTGGCCGTTTACGTCGCCGTCCAGCTCGACCAGGATG
GGCACCACCCCGGTGAACAGCTCCTCGCCCTTGCTCACTGCTACTACCGGTGCCGCCACGGCTCCGGCCT
CGGCTTCGTCTTCGACGAGAGTCTCGACCTCGATCTCCGTTCCGCCGATGTTCAGTTTGGTGGTTTTGCG
GATATCTCCGTGAATCAATATGTGCTCGTGGATCAGGACGCGCAGGTAGTGTCCCAACAACCCCCAACAA
TTTTTACTCATCAGATCAATAATCGTGTGACCTACGGTGGAGCCATAGACGCTCAGGACGCCAAAACCTT
CGGGCCCCAAAATGAAGAGAATTGGGAACATACCCCAGCTCACGAAAAACAGCCATGCCATGCCGGTCAC
GACCTGGCGGCACCGACCCTTTGGCACAGTATGATAACCCTCGATATATGCTTTGGCGGCGTGAAAAAAT
GTGTTCGCGCCATAGCACAATCCAAGACAAAAGAAGATGACTTTAACATAGCCGGTTGCCATGGCGCTGG
TAGCCCCCCACACGATAGTCCCGATGTCTGAGACAAGGAGTCCCATGGTTCTCCTGCTGTAGTCGTTGCT
CAGGCCGGTGAGGTTGCTCAGTCTGATAAGGATGACAGGACAAGTGAGCAGCCACTCTGCATAGCGCAGC
CACTGCACCCGGTGTCCTGTGGCAAGGTAGAGCATAGAGGGATTCTTAAACTCAAAAAAGAACTCGAGAA
TCACCTTAACCATTTCAATGGCGCACACATAGATCTCCTCCCAGCCGCATGTAGATTTCCAGGTTTGGTA
GGCATAGAACATCAGCAGCAAAATGCTGAATCCTGCTGCAAGCCACTGCAGGACATTTGACGCGGTCTGA
GCGCCGTTCGTGCCGCGAGATTCAATCCATCCGGCACAGTAACATTGATCCTCAGGGACCAGGACGGACC
CGTTCACCACCACAGGATTAGTAACGAACAAAAGTTCGCGTCCGACGGCAGACAAAGCGCCGCCATAGTC
CATGGTGGCGGATCCTCTCGACTGCGCTCTCAGGCACGACACGACTCCTCCGCTGCCCACCGCAGACTGA
GGCAGCGCTGAGTCGCCGGCGCCGCAGCGCAGATGGTCGCGCCCGTGC
