LOCUS       Exported 1000 bp ds-DNA linear SYN 20-MAY-2021
DEFINITION  AAV expression of ChR2(H134R)-GFP under the Syn promoter.
ACCESSION   .
VERSION     .
KEYWORDS    pAAV-Syn-ChR2(H134R)-GFP
SOURCE      synthetic DNA construct
  ORGANISM  synthetic DNA construct
REFERENCE   1 (bases 1 to 1000)
  AUTHORS   Boyden ES, Zhang F, Bamberg E, Nagel G, Deisseroth K
  TITLE     Millisecond-timescale, genetically targeted optical control of
            neural activity.
  JOURNAL   Nat Neurosci. 2005 Sep . 8(9):1263-8.
  PUBMED    16116447
REFERENCE   2 (bases 1 to 1000)
  AUTHORS   .
  TITLE     Direct Submission
  JOURNAL   Exported May 20, 2021 from SnapGene Server 1.1.58
            http://www.snapgene.com
FEATURES             Location/Qualifiers
     source          1..1000
                     /organism="synthetic DNA construct"
                     /mol_type="other DNA"
     CDS             complement(38..964)
                     /codon_start=1
                     /product="H134R mutant of an N-terminal fragment of
                     channelrhodopsin-2 from the alga Chlamydomonas reinhardtii
                     (Nagel et al., 2005)"
                     /label=ChR2(H134R)
                     /note="blue light-activated cation channel"
                     /translation="MDYGGALSAVGRELLFVTNPVVVNGSVLVPEDQCYCAGWIESRGT
                     NGAQTASNVLQWLAAGFSILLLMFYAYQTWKSTCGWEEIYVCAIEMVKVILEFFFEFKN
                     PSMLYLATGHRVQWLRYAEWLLTCPVILIRLSNLTGLSNDYSRRTMGLLVSDIGTIVWG
                     ATSAMATGYVKVIFFCLGLCYGANTFFHAAKAYIEGYHTVPKGRCRQVVTGMAWLFFVS
                     WGMFPILFILGPEGFGVLSVYGSTVGHTIIDLMSKNCWGLLGHYLRVLIHEHILIHGDI
                     RKTTKLNIGGTEIEVETLVEDEAEAGAV"
     regulatory      961..970
                     /regulatory_class="other"
                     /note="vertebrate consensus sequence for strong initiation
                     of translation (Kozak, 1987)"
ORIGIN
        1 gctcctcgcc cttgctcact gctactaccg gtgccgccac ggctccggcc tcggcttcgt
       61 cttcgacgag agtctcgacc tcgatctccg ttccgccgat gttcagtttg gtggttttgc
      121 ggatatctcc gtgaatcaat atgtgctcgt ggatcaggac gcgcaggtag tgtcccaaca
      181 acccccaaca atttttactc atcagatcaa taatcgtgtg acctacggtg gagccataga
      241 cgctcaggac gccaaaacct tcgggcccca aaatgaagag aattgggaac ataccccagc
      301 tcacgaaaaa cagccatgcc atgccggtca cgacctggcg gcaccgaccc tttggcacag
      361 tatgataacc ctcgatatat gctttggcgg cgtgaaaaaa tgtgttcgcg ccatagcaca
      421 atccaagaca aaagaagatg actttaacat agccggttgc catggcgctg gtagcccccc
      481 acacgatagt cccgatgtct gagacaagga gtcccatggt tctcctgctg tagtcgttgc
      541 tcaggccggt gaggttgctc agtctgataa ggatgacagg acaagtgagc agccactctg
      601 catagcgcag ccactgcacc cggtgtcctg tggcaaggta gagcatagag ggattcttaa
      661 actcaaaaaa gaactcgaga atcaccttaa ccatttcaat ggcgcacaca tagatctcct
      721 cccagccgca tgtagatttc caggtttggt aggcatagaa catcagcagc aaaatgctga
      781 atcctgctgc aagccactgc aggacatttg acgcggtctg agcgccgttc gtgccgcgag
      841 attcaatcca tccggcacag taacattgat cctcagggac caggacggac ccgttcacca
      901 ccacaggatt agtaacgaac aaaagttcgc gtccgacggc agacaaagcg ccgccatagt
      961 ccatggtggc ggatcctctc gactgcgctc tcaggcacga
//
