>Addgene plasmid #58880 | pAAV-Syn-ChR2(H134R)-GFP | addgene partial sequence | sequence record 94054 | WPRE-R 5'-CATAGCGTAAAAGGAGCAACA-3'
GTCAATCTTTCACAAATTTTGTAATCCAGAGGTTGATTATCGATAAGCTTTGTACGGAATTCTTACTTGT
ACAGCTCGTCCATGCCGAGAGTGATCCCGGCGGCGGTCACGAACTCCAGCAGGACCATGTGATCGCGCTT
CTCGTTGGGGTCTTTGCTCAGGGCGGACTGGGTGCTCAGGTAGTGGTTGTCGGGCAGCAGCACGGGGCCG
TCGCCGATGGGGGTGTTCTGCTGGTAGTGGTCGGCGAGCTGCACGCTGCCGTCCTCGATGTTGTGGCGGA
TCTTGAAGTTCACCTTGATGCCGTTCTTCTGCTTGTCGGCCATGATATAGACGTTGTGGCTGTTGTAGTT
GTACTCCAGCTTGTGCCCCAGGATGTTGCCGTCCTCCTTGAAGTCGATGCCCTTCAGCTCGATGCGGTTC
ACCAGGGTGTCGCCCTCGAACTTCACCTCGGCGCGGGTCTTGTAGTTGCCGTCGTCCTTGAAGAAGATGG
TGCGCTCCTGGACGTAGCCTTCGGGCATGGCGGACTTGAAGAAGTCGTGCTGCTTCATGTGGTCGGGGTA
GCGGCTGAAGCACTGCACGCCGTAGGTCAGGGTGGTCACGAGGGTGGGCCAGGGCACGGGCAGCTTGCCG
GTGGTGCAAATGAACTTCAGGGTCAGCTTGCCGTAGGTGGCATCGCCCTCGCCCTCGCCGGACACGCTGA
ACTTGTGGCCGTTTACGTCGCCGTCCAGCTCGACCAGGATGGGCACCACCCCGGTGAACAGCTCCTCGCC
CTTGCTCACTGCTACTACCGGTGCCGCCACGGCTCCGGCCTCGGCTTCGTCTTCGACGAGAGTCTCGACC
TCGATCTCCGTTCCGCCGATGTTCAGTTTGGTGGTTTTGCGGATATCTCCGTGAATCAATATGTGCTCGT
GGATCAGGACGCGCAGGTAGTGTCCCAACAACCCCCAACAATTTTTACTCATCAGATCAATAATCGTGTG
ACCTACGGTGGAGCCATAGACGCTCAGGACGCCAAAA
