>Addgene plasmid #58880 | pAAV-Syn-ChR2(H134R)-GFP | addgene partial sequence | sequence record 94055 | hSyn1pro-F 5'-gcaagtgggttttaggacca-3'
GGGGTGCCTACCTGACGACCGACCCCGACCCACTGGACAAGCACCCAACCCCCATTCCCCAAATTGCGCA
TCCCCTATCAGAGAGGGGGAGGGGAAACAGGATGCGGCGAGGCGCGTGCGCACTGCCAGCTTCAGCACCG
CGGACAGTGCCTTCGCCCCCGCCTGGCGGCGCGCGCCACCGCCGCCTCAGCACTGAAGGCGCGCTGACGT
CACTCGCCGGTCCCCCGCAAACTCCCCTTCCCGGCCACCTTGGTCGCGTCCGCGCCGCCGCCGGCCCAGC
CGGACCGCACCACGCGAGGCGCGAGATAGGGGGGCACGGGCGCGACCATCTGCGCTGCGGCGCCGGCGAC
TCAGCGCTGCCTCAGTCTGCGGTGGGCAGCGGAGGAGTCGTGTCGTGCCTGAGAGCGCAGTCGAGAGGAT
CCGCCACCATGGACTATGGCGGCGCTTTGTCTGCCGTCGGACGCGAACTTTTGTTCGTTACTAATCCTGT
GGTGGTGAACGGGTCCGTCCTGGTCCCTGAGGATCAATGTTACTGTGCCGGATGGATTGAATCTCGCGGC
ACGAACGGCGCTCAGACCGCGTCAAATGTCCTGCAGTGGCTTGCAGCAGGATTCAGCATTTTGCTGCTGA
TGTTCTATGCCTACCAAACCTGGAAATCTACATGCGGCTGGGAGGAGATCTATGTGTGCGCCATTGAAAT
GGTTAAGGTGATTCTCGAGTTCTTTTTTGAGTTTAAGAATCCCTCTATGCTCTACCTTGCCACAGGACAC
CGGGTGCAGTGGCTGCGCTATGCAGAGTGGCTGCTCACTTGTCCTGTCATCCTTATCAGACTGAGCAACC
TCACCGGCCTGAGCAACGACTACAGCAGGAGAACCATGGGACTCCTTGTCTCAGACATCGGGACTATCGT
GTGGGGGGCTACCAGCGCCATGGCAACCGGCTATGTTAAAGTCATCTTCTTTTGTCTTGGATTGTGCTAT
GGCGCGAACACATTTTTTCACGCCGCCAAAGCATATATCGAGGGTTATCATACTGTGCCAAAGGGTCGGT
GCCGCCAGGTCGTGACCGGCATGGCATGGCTGTTT
